Addgene plasmid #244543: R919-X80-566
Purpose: Bacterial protein expression of His6-MBP-tev-Hs.HRAS(1-169) Q61E
Depositing lab: Dominic Esposito. Depositing organization: Frederick National Laboratory.
Backbone
  Vector backbone: pDest-566
  Backbone size w/o insert (bp): 6800
  Vector type: Bacterial Expression
Growth in bacteria
  Bacterial resistance: Ampicillin, 100 μg/mL
  Growth temperature: 37°C
  Growth strain: DH5alpha
  Copy number: High Copy
Gene/Insert
  Gene/Insert name: His6-MBP-tev-Hs.HRAS(1-169) Q61E
  Species: H. sapiens (human)
  Entrez Gene: HRAS (a.k.a. C-BAS/HAS, C-H-RAS, C-HA-RAS1, CTLO, H-RASIDX, HAMSV, HRAS1, RASH1, p21ras)
  Tag / fusion protein: His6-MBP (N terminal on insert)
  Cloning method: Gateway Cloning
Terms and licenses: Academic/Nonprofit Terms; Industry Terms: Not Available to Industry
How to cite: R919-X80-566 was a gift from Dominic Esposito (Addgene plasmid # 244543 ; http://n2t.net/addgene:244543 ; RRID:Addgene_244543)
