[The description below was written by a language model from this plasmid's Addgene catalogue record and pLannotate feature annotations shown in this document.]
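Description:
R919-X80-566 is a bacterial expression plasmid built on the pDest-566 Gateway destination backbone and designed to produce a truncated human HRAS GTPase (residues 1-169) carrying the Q61E substitution. It is propagated in E. coli using a ColE1/pMB1-type origin and selected with ampicillin through the bla (AmpR) gene. The catalogue lists it as high copy, although the feature table also shows the pBR322-derived bom and rop elements, the latter normally associated with copy-number restraint. An f1 origin is present, along with nonfunctional fragments of a tetracycline resistance gene left over from the backbone's ancestry. The sequenced record is about 7.3 kb, consistent with the stated backbone plus insert.

Expression is driven by a T7 promoter with an adjacent lac operator and a phage T7 gene 10 ribosome binding site, while a plasmid-borne lacI gene supplies repressor. Transcription therefore depends on a host that supplies T7 RNA polymerase and is induced with IPTG. The open reading frame begins with a His6 tag, followed by a signal-sequence-free maltose binding protein that stays in the cytosol, the attB1 site left by Gateway recombination, a TEV protease cleavage site, and then the HRAS fragment, which ends just before attB2. Downstream lie rrnB T1/T2 and T7 terminators; a further His-tag fragment annotated beyond attB2 appears to be backbone sequence outside the described fusion. The His6-MBP module supports solubility and affinity purification, and TEV cleavage can release the HRAS domain. The record gives bacterial protein expression as the purpose and does not specify downstream applications.
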