Features (pLannotate 1.2.2; 27 found; start..end, strand, type, name):
      2..20      +  promoter       T7 promoter: promoter for bacteriophage T7 RNA polymerase
     21..45      +  protein_bind   lac operator: The lac repressor binds to the lac operator to inhibit transcription in E. coli. This inhibition can be relieved by adding lactose or isopropyl-β-D-thiogalactopyranoside (IPTG). lac repressor encoded by lacI
     60..82      +  RBS            RBS: efficient ribosome binding site from bacteriophage T7 gene 10 (Olins and Rangwala, 1989)
     99..116     +  CDS            7xHis (fragment): 6xHis affinity tag
    120..1217    +  CDS            MBP: maltose binding protein from E. coli; malE (mutated); This version of the gene does not encode a signal sequence, so MBP will remain in the cytosol.
   1237..1254    +  protein_bind   attB1 (fragment): mutant version of attB; core recombination site for the Gateway® BP reaction BP Clonase™
   1260..1276    +  CDS            TEV site (fragment): tobacco etch virus (TEV) protease recognition and cleavage site
   1281..1787    +  CDS            H-Ras (fragment): human small GTPase proto-oncoprotein
   1795..1812    -  protein_bind   attB2 (fragment): mutant version of attB; core recombination site for the Gateway® BP reaction BP Clonase™
   1912..1929    +  CDS            9xHis (fragment): 9xHis affinity tag
   1976..2091    +  ncRNA          5S rRNA: Accession: RF00001 - 5S ribosomal RNA
   2095..2181    +  terminator     rrnB T1 terminator: Escherichia coli rrnB; transcription terminator T1 from the E. coli rrnB gene
   2273..2300    +  terminator     rrnB T2 terminator: transcription terminator T2 from the E. coli rrnB gene
   2319..2358    +  promoter       AmpR promoter (fragment): bla
   2368..2415    +  terminator     T7 terminator: transcription terminator for bacteriophage T7 RNA polymerase
   2452..2907    +  rep_origin     f1 ori (sequence partly withheld): f1 bacteriophage origin of replication; arrow indicates direction of (+) strand synthesis
   3022..3882    -  CDS            AmpR: β-lactamase; bla; confers resistance to ampicillin, carbenicillin, and related antibiotics
   3883..3975    -  promoter       AmpR promoter: bla
   4056..4644    +  rep_origin     ori: high-copy-number ColE1/pMB1/pBR322/pUC origin of replication
   4830..4969    -  misc_feature   bom: basis of mobility region from pBR322
   5071..5262    -  CDS            rop: Rop protein, which maintains plasmids at low copy number; rop
   5279..5659    +  CDS            YPB1_ECOLX: Protein predicted: Swiss-Prot protein existence level 4. From Escherichia coli.
   5721..5785    -  CDS            TcR (fragment): tetracycline efflux protein; tet; confers resistance to tetracycline
   5800..5821    -  protein_bind   CAP binding site: CAP binding activates transcription in the presence of cAMP. E. coli catabolite activator protein
   5834..6916    -  CDS            lacI: lac repressor; lacI; The lac repressor binds to the lac operator to inhibit transcription in E. coli. This inhibition can be relieved by adding lactose or isopropyl-β-D-thiogalactopyranoside (IPTG).
   6917..6994    -  promoter       lacI promoter: lacI
   7002..7281    -  CDS            TcR (fragment): tetracycline efflux protein; tet; confers resistance to tetracycline
>Addgene plasmid #244543 | R919-X80-566 | addgene full sequence | sequence record 488750 | Addgene NGS Result
TTAATACGACTCACTATAGGGGAATTGTGAGCGGATAACAATTCCCCTCTAGAAATAATTTTGTTTAACT
TTAAGAAGGAGATATACATATGAGATCCCATCACCATCACCATCACGGCAAAATCGAAGAAGGTAAACTG
GTAATCTGGATTAACGGCGATAAAGGCTATAACGGTCTCGCTGAAGTCGGTAAGAAATTCGAGAAAGATA
CCGGAATTAAAGTCACCGTTGAGCATCCGGATAAACTGGAAGAGAAATTCCCACAGGTTGCGGCAACTGG
CGATGGCCCTGACATTATCTTCTGGGCACACGACCGCTTTGGTGGCTACGCTCAATCTGGCCTGTTGGCT
GAAATCACCCCGGACAAAGCGTTCCAGGACAAGCTGTATCCGTTTACCTGGGATGCCGTACGTTACAACG
GCAAGCTGATTGCTTACCCGATCGCTGTTGAAGCGTTATCGCTGATTTATAACAAAGATCTGCTGCCGAA
CCCGCCAAAAACCTGGGAAGAGATCCCGGCGCTGGATAAAGAACTGAAAGCGAAAGGTAAGAGCGCGCTG
ATGTTCAACCTGCAAGAACCGTACTTCACCTGGCCGCTGATTGCTGCTGACGGGGGTTATGCGTTCAAGT
ATGAAAACGGCAAGTACGACATTAAAGACGTGGGCGTGGATAACGCTGGCGCGAAAGCGGGTCTGACCTT
CCTGGTTGACCTGATTAAAAACAAACACATGAATGCAGACACCGATTACTCCATCGCAGAAGCTGCCTTT
AATAAAGGCGAAACAGCGATGACCATCAACGGCCCGTGGGCATGGTCCAACATCGACACCAGCAAAGTGA
ATTATGGTGTAACGGTACTGCCGACCTTCAAGGGTCAACCATCCAAACCGTTCGTTGGCGTGCTGAGCGC
AGGTATTAACGCCGCCAGTCCGAACAAAGAGCTGGCAAAAGAGTTCCTCGAAAACTATCTGCTGACTGAT
GAAGGTCTGGAAGCGGTTAATAAAGACAAACCGCTGGGTGCCGTAGCGCTGAAGTCTTACGAGGAAGAGT
TGGCGAAAGATCCACGTATTGCCGCCACCATGGAAAACGCCCAGAAAGGTGAAATCATGCCGAACATCCC
GCAGATGTCCGCTTTCTGGTATGCCGTGCGTACTGCGGTGATCAACGCCGCCAGCGGTCGTCAGACTGTC
GATGAAGCCCTGAAAGACGCGCAGACTAATTCGGGATCTGATATCACAAGTTTGTACAAAAAAGTTGGCG
AAAACCTGTACTTCCAAGGCATGACGGAATATAAGCTGGTGGTGGTGGGCGCCGGCGGTGTGGGCAAGAG
TGCGCTGACCATCCAGCTGATCCAGAACCATTTTGTGGACGAATACGACCCCACTATAGAGGATTCCTAC
CGGAAGCAGGTGGTCATTGATGGGGAGACGTGCCTGTTGGACATCCTGGATACCGCCGGCGAGGAGGAGT
ACAGCGCCATGCGGGACCAGTACATGCGCACCGGGGAGGGCTTCCTGTGTGTGTTTGCCATCAACAACAC
CAAGTCTTTTGAGGACATCCACCAGTACAGGGAGCAGATCAAACGGGTGAAGGACTCGGATGACGTGCCC
ATGGTGCTGGTGGGGAACAAGTGTGACCTGGCTGCACGCACTGTGGAATCTCGGCAGGCTCAGGACCTCG
CCCGAAGCTACGGCATCCCCTACATCGAGACCTCGGCCAAGACCCGGCAGGGAGTGGAGGATGCCTTCTA
CACGTTGGTGCGTGAGATCCGGCAGCACAAGCTGCGGTAATCAACTTTCTTGTACAAAGTGGTGATATCG
CTAGCTAGATAGCTAGAAGCTTGCGGCCGCACAGCTGTATACACGTGCAAGCCAGCCAGAACTCGCTCCT
GAAGACCCAGAGGATCTCGAGCACCACCACCACCACCACTAATGTTAATTAAGTTGGGCGTTCCTAGGCT
GATAAAACAGAATTTGCCTGGCGGCAGTAGCGCGGTGGTCCCACCTGACCCCATGCCGAACTCAGAAGTG
AAACGCCGTAGCGCCGATGGTAGTGTGGGGTCTCCCCATGCGAGAGTAGGGAACTGCCAGGCATCAAATA
AAACGAAAGGCTCAGTCGAAAGACTGGGCCTTTCGTTTTATCTGTTGTTTGTCGGTGAACGCTCTCCTGA
GTAGGACAAATCCGCCGGGAGCGGATTTGAACGTTGCGAAGCAACGGCCCGGAGGGTGGCGGGCAGGACG
CCCGCCATAAACTGCCAGGCATCAAATTAAGCAGAAGGCCATCCTGACGGATGGCCTTTTTGCGTTTCTA
CAAACTCTTTTGTTTATTTTTCTAAATACATTCAAATATGTATCCGCTGAGCAATAACTAGCATAACCCC
TTGGGGCCTCTAAACGGGTCTTGAGGGGTTTTTTGCTGAAAGGAGGAACTATATCCGGATTGGCGAATGG
G
[124 nt withheld, positions 2452-2575]
C
[91 nt withheld, positions 2577-2667]
A
[49 nt withheld, positions 2669-2717]
CCTTTGACGTTGGAGTCCACGTTCTTT
[37 nt withheld, positions 2745-2781]
ACCCTATCTCGGTCTATTCTTTTGATTTATAAGGGATTTTGCCGATTTCGGCCTATTGGTTAAAAAATGA
GCTGATTTAACAAAAATTTAACGCGAATTTTAACAAAATATTAACGTTTACAATTTCTGGCGGCACGATG
GCATGAGATTATCAAAAAGGATCTTCACCTAGATCCTTTTAAATTAAAAATGAAGTTTTAAATCAATCTA
AAGTATATATGAGTAAACTTGGTCTGACAGTTACCAATGCTTAATCAGTGAGGCACCTATCTCAGCGATC
TGTCTATTTCGTTCATCCATAGTTGCCTGACTCCCCGTCGTGTAGATAACTACGATACGGGAGGGCTTAC
CATCTGGCCCCAGTGCTGCAATGATACCGCGAGACCCACGCTCACCGGCTCCAGATTTATCAGCAATAAA
CCAGCCAGCCGGAAGGGCCGAGCGCAGAAGTGGTCCTGCAACTTTATCCGCCTCCATCCAGTCTATTAAT
TGTTGCCGGGAAGCTAGAGTAAGTAGTTCGCCAGTTAATAGTTTGCGCAACGTTGTTGCCATTGCTACAG
GCATCGTGGTGTCACGCTCGTCGTTTGGTATGGCTTCATTCAGCTCCGGTTCCCAACGATCAAGGCGAGT
TACATGATCCCCCATGTTGTGCAAAAAAGCGGTTAGCTCCTTCGGTCCTCCGATCGTTGTCAGAAGTAAG
TTGGCCGCAGTGTTATCACTCATGGTTATGGCAGCACTGCATAATTCTCTTACTGTCATGCCATCCGTAA
GATGCTTTTCTGTGACTGGTGAGTACTCAACCAAGTCATTCTGAGAATAGTGTATGCGGCGACCGAGTTG
CTCTTGCCCGGCGTCAATACGGGATAATACCGCGCCACATAGCAGAACTTTAAAAGTGCTCATCATTGGA
AAACGTTCTTCGGGGCGAAAACTCTCAAGGATCTTACCGCTGTTGAGATCCAGTTCGATGTAACCCACTC
GTGCACCCAACTGATCTTCAGCATCTTTTACTTTCACCAGCGTTTCTGGGTGAGCAAAAACAGGAAGGCA
AAATGCCGCAAAAAAGGGAATAAGGGCGACACGGAAATGTTGAATACTCATACTCTTCCTTTTTCAATCA
TGATTGAAGCATTTATCAGGGTTATTGTCTCATGAGCGGATACATATTTGAATGTATTTAGAAAAATAAA
CAAATAGGTCATGACCAAAATCCCTTAACGTGAGTTTTCGTTCCACTGAGCGTCAGACCCCGTAGAAAAG
ATCAAAGGATCTTCTTGAGATCCTTTTTTTCTGCGCGTAATCTGCTGCTTGCAAACAAAAAAACCACCGC
TACCAGCGGTGGTTTGTTTGCCGGATCAAGAGCTACCAACTCTTTTTCCGAAGGTAACTGGCTTCAGCAG
AGCGCAGATACCAAATACTGTCCTTCTAGTGTAGCCGTAGTTAGGCCACCACTTCAAGAACTCTGTAGCA
CCGCCTACATACCTCGCTCTGCTAATCCTGTTACCAGTGGCTGCTGCCAGTGGCGATAAGTCGTGTCTTA
CCGGGTTGGACTCAAGACGATAGTTACCGGATAAGGCGCAGCGGTCGGGCTGAACGGGGGGTTCGTGCAC
ACAGCCCAGCTTGGAGCGAACGACCTACACCGAACTGAGATACCTACAGCGTGAGCTATGAGAAAGCGCC
ACGCTTCCCGAAGGGAGAAAGGCGGACAGGTATCCGGTAAGCGGCAGGGTCGGAACAGGAGAGCGCACGA
GGGAGCTTCCAGGGGGAAACGCCTGGTATCTTTATAGTCCTGTCGGGTTTCGCCACCTCTGACTTGAGCG
TCGATTTTTGTGATGCTCGTCAGGGGGGCGGAGCCTATGGAAAAACGCCAGCAACGCGGCCTTTTTACGG
TTCCTGGCCTTTTGCTGGCCTTTTGCTCACATGTTCTTTCCTGCGTTATCCCCTGATTCTGTGGATAACC
GTATTACCGCCTTTGAGTGAGCTGATACCGCTCGCCGCAGCCGAACGACCGAGCGCAGCGAGTCAGTGAG
CGAGGAAGCGGAAGAGCGCCTGATGCGGTATTTTCTCCTTACGCATCTGTGCGGTATTTCACACCGCAAT
GGTGCACTCTCAGTACAATCTGCTCTGATGCCGCATAGTTAAGCCAGTATACACTCCGCTATCGCTACGT
GACTGGGTCATGGCTGCGCCCCGACACCCGCCAACACCCGCTGACGCGCCCTGACGGGCTTGTCTGCTCC
CGGCATCCGCTTACAGACAAGCTGTGACCGTCTCCGGGAGCTGCATGTGTCAGAGGTTTTCACCGTCATC
ACCGAAACGCGCGAGGCAGCTGCGGTAAAGCTCATCAGCGTGGTCGTGAAGCGATTCACAGATGTCTGCC
TGTTCATCCGCGTCCAGCTCGTTGAGTTTCTCCAGAAGCGTTAATGTCTGGCTTCTGATAAAGCGGGCCA
TGTTAAGGGCGGTTTTTTCCTGTTTGGTCACTGATGCCTCCGTGTAAGGGGGATTTCTGTTCATGGGGGT
AATGATACCGATGAAACGAGAGAGGATGCTCACGATACGGGTTACTGATGATGAACATGCCCGGTTACTG
GAACGTTGTGAGGGTAAACAACTGGCGGTATGGATGCGGCGGGACCAGAGAAAAATCACTCAGGGTCAAT
GCCAGCGCTTCGTTAATACAGATGTAGGTGTTCCACAGGGTAGCCAGCAGCATCCTGCGATGCAGATCCG
GAACATAATGGTGCAGGGCGCTGACTTCCGCGTTTCCAGACTTTACGAAACACGGAAACCGAAGACCATT
CATGTTGTTGCTCAGGTCGCAGACGTTTTGCAGCAGCAGTCGCTTCACGTTCGCTCGCGTATCGGTGATT
CATTCTGCTAACCAGTAAGGCAACCCCGCCAGCCTAGCCGGGTCCTCAACGACAGGAGCACGATCATGCT
AGTCATGCCCCGCGCCCACCGGAAGGAGCTGACTGGGTTGAAGGCTCTCAAGGGCATCGGTCGAGATCCC
GGTGCCTAATGAGTGAGCTAACTTACATTAATTGCGTTGCGCTCACTGCCCGCTTTCCAGTCGGGAAACC
TGTCGTGCCAGCTGCATTAATGAATCGGCCAACGCGCGGGGAGAGGCGGTTTGCGTATTGGGCGCCAGGG
TGGTTTTTCTTTTCACCAGTGAGACGGGCAACAGCTGATTGCCCTTCACCGCCTGGCCCTGAGAGAGTTG
CAGCAAGCGGTCCACGCTGGTTTGCCCCAGCAGGCGAAAATCCTGTTTGATGGTGGTTAACGGCGGGATA
TAACATGAGCTGTCTTCGGTATCGTCGTATCCCACTACCGAGATGTCCGCACCAACGCGCAGCCCGGACT
CGGTAATGGCGCGCATTGCGCCCAGCGCCATCTGATCGTTGGCAACCAGCATCGCAGTGGGAACGATGCC
CTCATTCAGCATTTGCATGGTTTGTTGAAAACCGGACATGGCACTCCAGTCGCCTTCCCGTTCCGCTATC
GGCTGAATTTGATTGCGAGTGAGATATTTATGCCAGCCAGCCAGACGCAGACGCGCCGAGACAGAACTTA
ATGGGCCCGCTAACAGCGCGATTTGCTGGTGACCCAATGCGACCAGATGCTCCACGCCCAGTCGCGTACC
GTCTTCATGGGAGAAAATAATACTGTTGATGGGTGTCTGGTCAGAGACATCAAGAAATAACGCCGGAACA
TTAGTGCAGGCAGCTTCCACAGCAATGGCATCCTGGTCATCCAGCGGATAGTTAATGATCAGCCCACTGA
CGCGTTGCGCGAGAAGATTGTGCACCGCCGCTTTACAGGCTTCGACGCCGCTTCGTTCTACCATCGACAC
CACCACGCTGGCACCCAGTTGATCGGCGCGAGATTTAATCGCCGCGACAATTTGCGACGGCGCGTGCAGG
GCCAGACTGGAGGTGGCAACGCCAATCAGCAACGACTGTTTGCCCGCCAGTTGTTGTGCCACGCGGTTGG
GAATGTAATTCAGCTCCGCCATCGCCGCTTCCACTTTTTCCCGCGTTTTCGCAGAAACGTGGCTGGCCTG
GTTCACCACGCGGGAAACGGTCTGATAAGAGACACCGGCATACTCTGCGACATCGTATAACGTTACTGGT
TTCACATTCACCACCCTGAATTGACTCTCTTCCGGGCGCTATCATGCCATACCGCGAAAGGTTTTGCGCC
ATTCGATGGTGTCCGGGATCTCGACGCTCTCCCTTATGCGACTCCTGCATTAGGAAGCAGCCCAGTAGTA
GGTTGAGGCCGTTGAGCACCGCCGCCGCAAGGAATGGTGCATGCAAGGAGATGGCGCCCAACAGTCCCCC
GGCCACGGGGCCTGCCACCATACCCACGCCGAAACAAGCGCTCATGAGCCCGAAGTGGCGAGCCCGATCT
TCCCCATCGGTGATGTCGGCGATATAGGCGCCAGCAACCGCACCTGTGGCGCCGGTGATGCCGGCCACGA
TGCGTCCGGCGTAGAGGATCGAGATCGATCTCGATCCCGCGAAA
